Addgene plasmid #52112: murine TCR OTII-2A.pMIG II
Purpose: retroviral expression of both TCRalpha and TCRbeta using a single vector
Depositing lab: Dario Vignali. Depositing organization: St. Jude Children's Research Hospital. Publication: Generation of T-cell receptor retrogenic mice. Holst J, Szymczak-Workman AL, Vignali KM, Burton AR, Workman CJ, Vignali DA. Nat Protoc. 2006;1(1):406-17. 10.1038/nprot.2006.61 PubMed 17406263.
Backbone
  Vector backbone: pMIG II
  Backbone manufacturer: Dario Vignali, Addgene plasmid 52107
  Total vector size (bp): 8155
  Vector type: Mammalian Expression, Retroviral
Growth in bacteria
  Bacterial resistance: Ampicillin, 100 μg/mL
  Growth temperature: 37°C
  Growth strain: Stbl3
  Copy number: High Copy
Gene/Insert 1
  Gene/Insert name: T cell receptor alpha chain (alt name: Valpha2)
  Species: M. musculus (mouse)
  Entrez Gene: Tcra (a.k.a. Tcralpha)
  Tag / fusion protein: P2A (from porcine teschovirus-1) (C terminal on insert)
  Cloning method: Unknown
  Sequencing primers: 5′ pLXSN_5_primer
Gene/Insert 2
  Gene/Insert name: T cell receptor beta chain (alt name: Vbeta5.1)
  Species: M. musculus (mouse)
  Entrez Gene: Tcrb (a.k.a. TCRbeta, Tib)
  Cloning method: Unknown
  Sequencing primers: 5′ na; 3′ pCDH-rev
Terms and licenses: Academic/Nonprofit Terms; Industry Terms: Not Available to Industry
Depositor comments: The cDNAs encoding the TCRa (lacking the stop codon) and TCRb chains were linked via a 2A peptide into a single open reading frame by recombinant PCR and cloned into a mouse stem cell virus (MSCV)-based retroviral vector containing an IRES-GFP cassette to facilitate the identification of marked cells. The 2A peptide remains attached to the TCRa carboxy terminus and can be used to verify the complete separation of the two chains. Inclusion of a Gly-Ser-Gly (GSG) spacer between TCRa and the 2A peptide ensures complete ‘cleavage’. We have not seen any deleterious effects of the 2A peptide on the function of any proteins examined thus far.
How to cite: murine TCR OTII-2A.pMIG II was a gift from Dario Vignali (Addgene plasmid # 52112 ; http://n2t.net/addgene:52112 ; RRID:Addgene_52112)
