[The description below was written by a language model from this plasmid's Addgene catalogue record, the feature table of its GenBank file and pLannotate feature annotations shown in this document.]
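Description:
murine TCR OTII-2A.pMIG II is an MSCV-based gammaretroviral expression vector built on the pMIG II backbone, designed to deliver both chains of the mouse OT-II T cell receptor from a single provirus. In bacteria it is maintained through a high-copy ColE1/pUC-type origin and selected with ampicillin via the β-lactamase gene. The backbone also carries non-functional remnants of lac, tetracycline-resistance, rop and bom sequences. The viral portion consists of 5' and 3' long terminal repeats of murine embryonic stem cell virus type, the Ψ packaging signal and a truncated gag region lacking its start codon, which together allow the transcript to be packaged when viral proteins are supplied in trans. No internal promoter is annotated, so expression is presumably driven by the 5' LTR.

The payload is a single open reading frame in which the TCRα cDNA (Vα2, without its stop codon) is joined through a Gly-Ser-Gly spacer and the porcine teschovirus-1 P2A peptide to the TCRβ cDNA (Vβ5.1). Ribosomal skipping at the 2A sequence yields the two chains as separate polypeptides. The 2A residues remain on the α chain's carboxy terminus, where they can be used to confirm complete separation. Downstream, an EMCV IRES drives EGFP from the same transcript so that transduced cells can be identified. The automated annotation labels the TCR segments by similarity to human entries, but the catalogue record specifies mouse genes. The associated publication concerns generating TCR retrogenic mice. The sequenced record is 8,327 nt versus a listed size of 8,155 bp, and the separate GenBank file covers only an 899 bp stretch spanning EGFP.
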