Features (pLannotate 1.2.2; 22 found; start..end, strand, type, name):
    494..586     +  CDS            lacI (fragment): lac repressor; lacI; The lac repressor binds to the lac operator to inhibit transcription in E. coli. This inhibition can be relieved by adding lactose or isopropyl-β-D-thiogalactopyranoside (IPTG).
    599..620     +  protein_bind   CAP binding site: CAP binding activates transcription in the presence of cAMP. E. coli catabolite activator protein
    635..665     +  promoter       lac promoter: promoter for the E. coli lac operon
    673..689     +  protein_bind   lac operator: The lac repressor binds to the lac operator to inhibit transcription in E. coli. This inhibition can be relieved by adding lactose or isopropyl-β-D-thiogalactopyranoside (IPTG). lac repressor encoded by lacI
    851..1365    -  LTR            3' LTR: 3' long terminal repeat from murine embryonic stem cell virus
   1485..1515    -  misc_feature   MCS (fragment): pUC18/19 multiple cloning site
   1527..2246    -  CDS            EGFP: the original enhanced GFP (Yang et al., 1996) mammalian codon-optimized
   2249..2809    -  misc_feature   IRES: internal ribosome entry site (IRES) of the encephalomyocarditis virus (EMCV)
   2833..3738    -  CDS            TRB: TRBR2_HUMAN - Experimental evidence at protein level: Swiss-Prot protein existence level 1. The beta chain of TRAV38-2DV8*01J31*01C*01/TRBV25- 1*01J2S3*01C2*01 alpha-beta T cell receptor (TR) clonotype that displays pan-cancer cell recognition via the invariant MR1 molecule. On CD8-positive T cell clone MC.7.G5, likely recognizes tumor-specific or -associated metabolite(s) essential for cancer cell survival, triggering killing of many cancer cell types including lung, melanoma, leukemia, colon, breast, prostate, bone and ovarian cancer cells. Mediates cancer cell cytotoxicity in an HLA-indepen
   3782..3837    -  CDS            P2A (fragment): 2A peptide from porcine teschovirus-1 polyprotein Eukaryotic ribosomes fail to insert a peptide bond between the Gly and Pro residues, yielding separate polypeptides.
   3847..4656    -  CDS            TRA: TRAR1_HUMAN - Experimental evidence at protein level: Swiss-Prot protein existence level 1. The alpha chain of TRAV27*01J42*01C*01/TRBV19*01J2S7*01C*02 alpha-beta T cell receptor (TR) clonotype that is specific for HLA- A*02:01-restricted M/matrix protein 1 immunodominant epitope GILGFVFTL of influenza A virus (IAV). Classified as a public TR clonotype, it is preferentially selected in effector memory CD8-positive T cells among multiple HLA-A*02:01 carriers and confers long-lived immunity against IAV infection. Can cross-recognize sporadically emerging IAV variants by molecular mimicry, induci
   4682..5098    -  CDS            gag (truncated): truncated Moloney murine leukemia virus (MMLV) gag gene lacking the start codon
   5165..5506    -  misc_feature   MESV Ψ: packaging signal of murine embryonic stem cell virus
   5570..6086    -  LTR            5' LTR: 5' long terminal repeat from murine embryonic stem cell virus
   6128..6226    -  CDS            env (fragment): murine leukemia virus gPr80 envelope polyprotein precursor; env; proteolytically cleaved into gp70SU and p15TM subunits
   6227..6428    +  CDS            TcR (fragment): tetracycline efflux protein; tet; confers resistance to tetracycline
   6428..6577    +  CDS            lacZα (fragment): LacZα fragment of β-galactosidase; lacZ fragment
   6583..6682    -  misc_feature   bom (fragment): basis of mobility region from pBR322
   6784..6819    -  CDS            rop (fragment): Rop protein, which maintains plasmids at low copy number; rop
   6914..7018    +  promoter       AmpR promoter: bla
   7019..7879    +  CDS            AmpR: β-lactamase; bla; confers resistance to ampicillin, carbenicillin, and related antibiotics
   8050..311     +  rep_origin     ori (across the origin): high-copy-number ColE1/pMB1/pBR322/pUC origin of replication
>Addgene plasmid #52112 | murine TCR OTII-2A.pMIG II | addgene full sequence | sequence record 372916 | Addgene NGS Result
CAAGACGATAGTTACCGGATAAGGCGCAGCGGTCGGGCTGAACGGGGGGTTCGTGCACACAGCCCAGCTT
GGAGCGAACGACCTACACCGAACTGAGATACCTACAGCGTGAGCTATGAGAAAGCGCCACGCTTCCCGAA
GGGAGAAAGGCGGACAGGTATCCGGTAAGCGGCAGGGTCGGAACAGGAGAGCGCACGAGGGAGCTTCCAG
GGGGAAACGCCTGGTATCTTTATAGTCCTGTCGGGTTTCGCCACCTCTGACTTGAGCGTCGATTTTTGTG
ATGCTCGTCAGGGGGGCGGAGCCTATGGAAAAACGCCAGCAACGCGGCCTTTTTACGGTTCCTGGCCTTT
TGCTGGCCTTTTGCTCACATGTTCTTTCCTGCGTTATCCCCTGATTCTGTGGATAACCGTATTACCGCCT
TTGAGTGAGCTGATACCGCTCGCCGCAGCCGAACGACCGAGCGCAGCGAGTCAGTGAGCGAGGAAGCGGA
AGAGCGCCCAATACGCAAACCGCCTCTCCCCGCGCGTTGGCCGATTCATTAATGCAGCTGGCACGACAGG
TTTCCCGACTGGAAAGCGGGCAGTGAGCGCAACGCAATTAATGTGAGTTAGCTCACTCATTAGGCACCCC
AGGCTTTACACTTTATGCTTCCGGCTCGTATGTTGTGTGGAATTGTGAGCGGATAACAATTTCACAATTC
TCCCCAGCTCTTTCTGCGCTGTCCATAATGAACTATTTCAGGAGTATTGGAGTATGTGGATTCAAAACAG
TGGCTAATTGAGTCAGGATTACTTAATATTCGACTCCTACCCTCAGAATGTTGTTCTCCAACTTCAAGAA
ACTGTTACCCATGAAAGACCCCCGCTGACGGGTAGTCAATCACTCAGAGGAGACCCTCCCAAGGAACAGC
GAGACCACAAGTCGGATGCAACTGCAAGAGGGTTTATTGGATACACGGGTACCCGGGCGACGCAGTCTAT
CGGAGGACTGGCGCGCCGAGTGAGGGGTTGTGGGCTCTTTTATTGAGCTCGGGGAGCAGAAGCGCGCGAA
CAGAAGCGAGAAGCGAACTGATTGGTTAGTTCAAATAAGGCACAGGGTCATTTCAGGTCCTTGGGGCACC
CTGGAAACATCTGATGGTTCTCTAGAAACTGCTGAGGGCGGGACCGCATCTGGGGACCATCTGTTCTTGG
CCCTGAGCCGGGGCAGGAACTGCTTACCACAGATATCCTGTTTGGCCCATATTCTGCTGTCTCTCTGTTC
CTAACCTTGATCTGAACTTCTCTATTCTCAGTTATGTATTTTCCATGCCTTGCAAAATGGCGTTACTTAA
GCTAGCTTGCCAAACCTACAGGTGGGGTCTTTCATTCCCCCCTTTTTCTGGAGACTAAATAAAATCTTTT
ATTTTATCGATATCAGCGCTTTAAATTTGCGCATGCTAGCTATAGTTCTAGAGGTACCGGTTGTTAACGT
TAGCCGGCTACCTGAAGCTTGCATGCCTGCAGGTCGACTCTAGAGTCGCGGCCGCTTTACTTGTACAGCT
CGTCCATGCCGAGAGTGATCCCGGCGGCGGTCACGAACTCCAGCAGGACCATGTGATCGCGCTTCTCGTT
GGGGTCTTTGCTCAGGGCGGACTGGGTGCTCAGGTAGTGGTTGTCGGGCAGCAGCACGGGGCCGTCGCCG
ATGGGGGTGTTCTGCTGGTAGTGGTCGGCGAGCTGCACGCTGCCGTCCTCGATGTTGTGGCGGATCTTGA
AGTTCACCTTGATGCCGTTCTTCTGCTTGTCGGCCATGATATAGACGTTGTGGCTGTTGTAGTTGTACTC
CAGCTTGTGCCCCAGGATGTTGCCGTCCTCCTTGAAGTCGATGCCCTTCAGCTCGATGCGGTTCACCAGG
GTGTCGCCCTCGAACTTCACCTCGGCGCGGGTCTTGTAGTTGCCGTCGTCCTTGAAGAAGATGGTGCGCT
CCTGGACGTAGCCTTCGGGCATGGCGGACTTGAAGAAGTCGTGCTGCTTCATGTGGTCGGGGTAGCGGCT
GAAGCACTGCACGCCGTAGGTCAGGGTGGTCACGAGGGTGGGCCAGGGCACGGGCAGCTTGCCGGTGGTG
CAGATGAACTTCAGGGTCAGCTTGCCGTAGGTGGCATCGCCCTCGCCCTCGCCGGACACGCTGAACTTGT
GGCCGTTTACGTCGCCGTCCAGCTCGACCAGGATGGGCACCACCCCGGTGAACAGCTCCTCGCCCTTGCT
CACCATGGTATTATCGTGTTTTTCAAAGGAAAACCACGTCCCCGTGGTTCGGGGGGCCTAGACGTTTTTT
TAACCTCGACTAAACACATGTAAAGCATGTGCACCGAGGCCCCAGATCAGATCCCATACAATGGGGTACC
TTCTGGGCATCCTTCAGCCCCTTGTTGAATACGCTTGAGGAGAGCCATTTGACTCTTTCCACAACTATCC
AACTCACAACGTGGCACTGGGGTTGTGCCGCCTTTGCAGGTGTATCTTATACACGTGGCTTTTGGCCGCA
GAGGCACCTGTCGCCAGGTGGGGGGTTCCGCTGCCTGCAAAGGGTCGCTACAGACGTTGTTTGTCTTCAA
GAAGCTTCCAGAGGAACTGCTTCCTTCACGACATTCAACAGACCTTGCATTCCTTTGGCGAGAGGGGAAA
GACCCCTAGGAATGCTCGTCAAGAAGACAGGGCCAGGTTTCCGGGCCCTCACATTGCCAAAAGACGGCAA
TATGGTGGAAAATAACATATAGACAAACGCACACCGGCCTTATTCCAAGCGGCTTCGGCCAGTAACGTTA
GGGGGGGGGCGGAATTGATCCCGCTCGAGTCAGGAATTTTTTCTCTTGACCATGGCCATCAGCACCAGGC
CACTGACCAGCACAGCATATAGGGTGGCCTTCCCCAGTAGGATCTCATAGAGGATGGTTGCAGACAGAAC
CCCCTGATGATAGGATGCTGAAGTGATTCCACAGTCTGCTCGGCCCCAGGCCTCTGCACTGATGTTCTGT
GTGACAGGTTTGGGTGAGCCCTCTGGCCACTTGTCCTCCTCCGAAAGCCCATGGAACTGCACTTGGCAGC
GGAAGTGGTTTCGAGGATTGTGCCAGAAGGTAGCAGAGACCCTCAGGCGGCTGCTCAGGCAGTAGCTATA
ATTGCTCTCCTTGTAGGCCTGAGGGTCCGTGCTGACCCCACTGTGGACCTCCTTGCCATTCACCCACCAG
CTCAGCTCCACGTGGTCAGGGAAGAAGCCCCTGGCCAAGCACACGAGGGTAGCCTTTTGTTTGTTTGCAA
TCTCTGCTTTTGATGGCTCAAACAAGGAGACCTTGGGTGGAGTCACATTTCTCAGATCCTCTAGCACCGA
TAGTCGGGTGCCCGCACCAAAGTACAAGGTGTTTTGACTCTCCCCCCCGAGAGAGCTGGCACAGAAGTAC
ACGGCAGAGTCCTCTAGCTCCAAGGCACTCATGTTCATCTCAGAGTGATAGTCATCAAACTGTTGGACTG
AGAATCTGCTGGGCAGGTTTCCTTTATCTCTCTCCATTTTATCATAATGCTGAATGAAGAACTTTAGTTC
CTGCCCCTGAGTCTGTTGATACCAGGCCACAGAGAGATGTCCAGAGATGGGAATACATTTTAGAATGGAC
CTTTCTCCCTTTCCTTTGATTATGTATCTTGGAGACTGGACAACCCCAGAATTTGCTGAACTTGTTCCCA
GGAGAAAGAGAGCAACCCAAGATAGCAGGGTGGTGTTCCAGGCGGGGTCAGGGAAGGCAGTGTTAGACAT
GGGACCGGGGTTTTCTTCCACGTCTCCTGCTTGCTTTAACAGAGAGAAGTTCGTGGCTCCGGAGCCGGAC
CACAGCCTCAGCGTCATGAGCAGGTTAAATCCGGCTACTTTCAGCAGGAGGATTCGGAGTCCCATAACTG
ACAGGTTTTGAAAGTTTAGGTTCATATCTGTTTCAAAGCTTTTCTCAGTCAACGTGGCATCACAGGGAAC
GTCTGAACTGGGGTAGGTGGCGTTGGTCTCTTTGAAGATATCTTGGCAGGTGAAGCTTGTCTGGTTGCTC
CAGGCAATGGCCCCATTGCTCTTGGAATCCATAGCTTTCATGTCCAGCACAGTTTTGTCAGTGATGAACG
TTCCAGATTCCATGGTTTTCGGCACATTGATTTGGGAGTCAAAGTCGGTGAACAGGCAGAGGGTGCTGTC
CTGAGACCGAGGATCTTTTAACTGGTACACAGCAGGTTCTGGGTTCTGGATGTTGGGCTTCACCACCAGC
TGCGTCCCATCGCCAAAGAAGATTCTGTTACCCCTTGCTGCACAGAAGTAGGTAGCTGAGTCTCCAGGCT
GAGAGTCTGTGATGTGCAAGGAGAGCTTTTTCTCCCTTTTATTGAAGAAGATTGTGAATCGTCCATCTTC
CTTTTTATCGGACACTGAACGTATGGATATCAGGAGTGCAGGGCCTTCCCCAGGGAACTGCTGGTACCAT
GGGAAGTAGTTAAAAGTGCTGTCCTCATAACTGCAGTTCAGAATTGCGGTCTCTCCTTCCCAGACTGTCA
GAGATTGGGGACTTTGTCTCACCTGCTGTTGGTCACGTTTCTCCTGCTGCTGGCCATTCACCCCAGCTAG
GTGAAGGCCTAGGAGTAAAAACGATGCTGTCAGGATCTTGTCCATGGTAGATCTGAATTCCGGCGCCTAG
AGAAGGAGTGAGGGCTGGATAAAGGGAGGATCGAGGCGGGGTCGAACGAGGAGGTTCAAGGGGGAGAGAC
GGGGCGGATGGAGGAAGAGGAGGCGGAGGCTTAGGGTGTACAAAGGGCTTGACCCAGGGAGGGGGGTCAA
AAGCCAAGGCTTCCCAGGTCACGATGTAGGGGACCTGGTCTGGGTGTCCATGCGGGCCAGGTGAAAAGAC
CTTGATCTTAACCTGGGTGATGAGGTCTCGGTTAAAGGTGCCGTCTCGCGGCCATCCGACGTTAAAGGTT
GGCCATTCTGCAGAGCAGAAGGTAACCCAACGTCTCTTCTTGACATCTACCGACTGGTTGTGAGCGATCC
GCTCGACATCTTTCCAGTGACCTAAGGTCAAACTTAAGGGAGTGGTAACAGTCTGGCCCTAATTTTCAGA
CAAATACAGAAACACAGTCAGACAGAGACAACACAGAACGATGCTGCAGCGCTGCAGCAGACAAGACGCG
CGGCTTCGGTTCCAAACCGAAAGCAAAAATTCAGACGGAGGCGGGAACTGTTTTAGGTTCTCGTCTCCTA
CCAGAACCACATATCCTGACGGGGTCGGATTCCACATCGACTCCCTTCCTCAGGTCGGGCCACAAAAACG
GCCCCCAAAGTCCCTGGGACGTCTCCCAGGGTTGCGGCCGGGTGTTCAGAACTCGTCAGTTCCACCACGG
GTCCGCCAGATACAGAGCTAGTTAGCTAACTAGTACAGACGCAGGCGCAAACATTAGATGCCGGCACAAA
CACGCACAAAGACAGAGACAGACACGAAACGACCGCTGGCCAGCTTACCTCCCGGCGGGGGGGTCGGTGG
TCCCTGGGCAGGGGTCTCCAAATCTCGGTGGAACCTCCAAATGAAAGACCCCCGAGGTGGGCAGTCAATC
AATCTGAGGAGACCCTCCCAAGGATCAGCGAGTCCACGATTCGGATGCAAACAGCAAGAGGCTTTATTGG
GAATACGGGTACCCGGGCGACGCAGTCTATCGGAGGACTGGCGCGCCGAGTGAGGGGTTGTGGGCTCTTT
TATTGAGCTCGGGGAGCAGAAGCGCGCGAACAGAAGCGAGAAGCGAACTGATTGGTTAGTTCAAATAAGG
CACAGGGTCATTTCAGGTCCTTGGGGCACCCTGGAAACATCTGATGGTTCTCTAGAAACTGCTGAGGGCG
GGACCGCATCTGGGGACCATCTGTTCTTGGCCCTGAGCCGGGGCAGGAACTGCTTACCACAGATATCCTG
TTTGGCCCATATTCTGCTGTCTCTCTGTTCCTAACCTTGATCTGAACTTCTCTATTCTCAGTTATGTATT
TTCCATGCCTTGCAAAATGGCGTTACTTAAGCTAGCTTGCCAAACCTACAGGTGGGGTCTTTCATTCCCC
CCTTTTTCTGGAGACTAAATAAAATCTTTTATTTTATCTATGGCTCGTACTCTATAGGCTTCAGCTGGTG
ATATTGTTGAGTCAAAACTAGAGCCTGGACCACTGATATCCTGTCTTTAACAAATTGGACTAATCGCCTC
TACGCCGGACGCATCGTGGCCGGCATCACCGGCGCCACAGGTGCGGTTGCTGGCGCCTATATCGCCGACA
TCACCGATGGGGAAGATCGGGCTCGCCACTTCGGGCTCATGAGCGCTTGTTTCGGCGTGGGTATGGTGGC
AGGCCCCGTGGCCGGGGGACTGTTGGGCGCCATCTCCTTGCATGCACCATTCCTTGCGCCGTCGTTTTAC
AACGTCGTGACTGGGAAAACCCTGGCGTTACCCAACTTAATCGCCTTGCAGCACATCCCCCTTTCGCCAG
CTGGCGTAATAGCGAAGAGGCCCGCACCGATCGCCCTTCCCAACAGTTGCGCAGCCTGAATGGCGAATGG
CGCCTGATGCGGTATTTTCTCCTTACGCATCTGTGCGGTATTTCACACCGCATATGGTGCACTCTCAGTA
CAATCTGCTCTGATGCCGCATAGTTAAGCCAGCCCCGACACCCGCCAACACCCGCTGACGCGCCCTGACG
GGCTTGTCTGCTCCCGGCATCCGCTTACAGACAAGCTGTGACCGTCTCCGGGAGCTGCATGTGTCAGAGG
TTTTCACCGTCATCACCGAAACGCGCGAGACGAAAGGGCCTCGTGATACGCCTATTTTTATAGGTTAATG
TCATGATAATAATGGTTTCTTAGACGTCAGGTGGCACTTTTCGGGGAAATGTGCGCGGAACCCCTATTTG
TTTATTTTTCTAAATACATTCAAATATGTATCCGCTCATGAGACAATAACCCTGATAAATGCTTCAATAA
TATTGAAAAAGGAAGAGTATGAGTATTCAACATTTCCGTGTCGCCCTTATTCCCTTTTTTGCGGCATTTT
GCCTTCCTGTTTTTGCTCACCCAGAAACGCTGGTGAAAGTAAAAGATGCTGAAGATCAGTTGGGTGCACG
AGTGGGTTACATCGAACTGGATCTCAACAGCGGTAAGATCCTTGAGAGTTTTCGCCCCGAAGAACGTTTT
CCAATGATGAGCACTTTTAAAGTTCTGCTATGTGGCGCGGTATTATCCCGTATTGACGCCGGGCAAGAGC
AACTCGGTCGCCGCATACACTATTCTCAGAATGACTTGGTTGAGTACTCACCAGTCACAGAAAAGCATCT
TACGGATGGCATGACAGTAAGAGAATTATGCAGTGCTGCCATAACCATGAGTGATAACACTGCGGCCAAC
TTACTTCTGACAACGATCGGAGGACCGAAGGAGCTAACCGCTTTTTTGCACAACATGGGGGATCATGTAA
CTCGCCTTGATCGTTGGGAACCGGAGCTGAATGAAGCCATACCAAACGACGAGCGTGACACCACGATGCC
TGTAGCAATGGCAACAACGTTGCGCAAACTATTAACTGGCGAACTACTTACTCTAGCTTCCCGGCAACAA
TTAATAGACTGGATGGAGGCGGATAAAGTTGCAGGACCACTTCTGCGCTCGGCCCTTCCGGCTGGCTGGT
TTATTGCTGATAAATCTGGAGCCGGTGAGCGTGGGTCTCGCGGTATCATTGCAGCACTGGGGCCAGATGG
TAAGCCCTCCCGTATCGTAGTTATCTACACGACGGGGAGTCAGGCAACTATGGATGAACGAAATAGACAG
ATCGCTGAGATAGGTGCCTCACTGATTAAGCATTGGTAACTGTCAGACCAAGTTTACTCATATATACTTT
AGATTGATTTAAAACTTCATTTTTAATTTAAAAGGATCTAGGTGAAGATCCTTTTTGATAATCTCATGAC
CAAAATCCCTTAACGTGAGTTTTCGTTCCACTGAGCGTCAGACCCCGTAGAAAAGATCAAAGGATCTTCT
TGAGATCCTTTTTTTCTGCGCGTAATCTGCTGCTTGCAAACAAAAAAACCACCGCTACCAGCGGTGGTTT
GTTTGCCGGATCAAGAGCTACCAACTCTTTTTCCGAAGGTAACTGGCTTCAGCAGAGCGCAGATACCAAA
TACTGTTCTTCTAGTGTAGCCGTAGTTAGGCCACCACTTCAAGAACTCTGTAGCACCGCCTACATACCTC
GCTCTGCTAATCCTGTTACCAGTGGCTGCTGCCAGTGGCGATAAGTCGTGTCTTACCGGGTTGGACT
