LOCUS       Exported 899 bp ds-DNA linear SYN 18-MAY-2021
DEFINITION  retroviral expression of both TCRalpha and TCRbeta using a single
            vector.
ACCESSION   .
VERSION     .
KEYWORDS    murine TCR OTII-2A.pMIG II
SOURCE      synthetic DNA construct
  ORGANISM  synthetic DNA construct
REFERENCE   1 (bases 1 to 899)
  AUTHORS   Holst J, Szymczak-Workman AL, Vignali KM, Burton AR, Workman CJ,
            Vignali DA
  TITLE     Generation of T-cell receptor retrogenic mice.
  JOURNAL   Nat Protoc. 2006;1(1):406-17.
  PUBMED    17406263
REFERENCE   2 (bases 1 to 899)
  AUTHORS   .
  TITLE     Direct Submission
  JOURNAL   Exported May 18, 2021 from SnapGene Server 1.1.58
            http://www.snapgene.com
FEATURES             Location/Qualifiers
     source          1..899
                     /organism="synthetic DNA construct"
                     /mol_type="other DNA"
     CDS             129..848
                     /codon_start=1
                     /product="the original enhanced GFP (Yang et al., 1996)"
                     /label=EGFP
                     /note="mammalian codon-optimized"
                     /translation="MVSKGEELFTGVVPILVELDGDVNGHKFSVSGEGEGDATYGKLTL
                     KFICTTGKLPVPWPTLVTTLTYGVQCFSRYPDHMKQHDFFKSAMPEGYVQERTIFFKDD
                     GNYKTRAEVKFEGDTLVNRIELKGIDFKEDGNILGHKLEYNYNSHNVYIMADKQKNGIK
                     VNFKIRHNIEDGSVQLADHYQQNTPIGDGPVLLPDNHYLSTQSALSKDPNEKRDHMVLL
                     EFVTAAGITLGMDELYK"
     CDS             129..845
                     /codon_start=1
                     /product="enhanced GFP"
                     /label=EGFP
                     /translation="MVSKGEELFTGVVPILVELDGDVNGHKFSVSGEGEGDATYGKLTL
                     KFICTTGKLPVPWPTLVTTLTYGVQCFSRYPDHMKQHDFFKSAMPEGYVQERTIFFKDD
                     GNYKTRAEVKFEGDTLVNRIELKGIDFKEDGNILGHKLEYNYNSHNVYIMADKQKNGIK
                     VNFKIRHNIEDGSVQLADHYQQNTPIGDGPVLLPDNHYLSTQSALSKDPNEKRDHMVLL
                     EFVTAAGITLGMDELYK"
     primer_bind     complement(174..195)
                     /label=EGFP-N
                     /note="EGFP, reverse primer"
     primer_bind     complement(435..454)
                     /label=EXFP-R
                     /note="For distinguishing EGFP variants, reverse primer"
     primer_bind     782..803
                     /label=EGFP-C
                     /note="EGFP, forward primer"
ORIGIN
        1 ccattgtatg ggatctgatc tggggcctcg gtgcacatgc tttacatgtg tttagtcgag
       61 gttaaaaaaa cgtctaggcc ccccgaacca cggggacgtg gttttccttt gaaaaacacg
      121 ataataccat ggtgagcaag ggcgaggagc tgttcaccgg ggtggtgccc atcctggtcg
      181 agctggacgg cgacgtaaac ggccacaagt tcagcgtgtc cggcgagggc gagggcgatg
      241 ccacctacgg caagctgacc ctgaagttca tctgcaccac cggcaagctg cccgtgccct
      301 ggcccaccct cgtgaccacc ctgacctacg gcgtgcagtg cttcagccgc taccccgacc
      361 acatgaagca gcacgacttc ttcaagtccg ccatgcccga aggctacgtc caggagcgca
      421 ccatcttctt caaggacgac ggcaactaca agacccgcgc cgaggtgaag ttcgagggcg
      481 acaccctggt gaaccgcatc gagctgaagg gcatcgactt caaggaggac ggcaacatcc
      541 tggggcacaa gctggagtac aactacaaca gccacaacgt ctatatcatg gccgacaagc
      601 agaagaacgg catcaaggtg aacttcaaga tccgccacaa catcgaggac ggcagcgtgc
      661 agctcgccga ccactaccag cagaacaccc ccatcggcga cggccccgtg ctgctgcccg
      721 acaaccacta cctgagcacc cagtccgccc tgagcaaaga ccccaacgag aagcgcgatc
      781 acatggtcct gctggagttc gtgaccgccg ccgggatcac tctcggcatg gacgagctgt
      841 acaagtaaag cggccgcgac tctagagtcg acctgcaggc atgcaagctt caggtagcc
//
