>Addgene plasmid #52112 | murine TCR OTII-2A.pMIG II | addgene partial sequence | sequence record 81874 | pLXSN5 5'-CCCTTGAACCTCCTCGTTCGACC-3'
TCACTCCTTCTCTAGGCGCCGGAATTCAGATCTACCATGGACAAGATCCTGACAGCATCGTTTTTACTCC
TAGGCCTTCACCTAGCTGGGGTGAATGGCCAGCAGCAGGAGAAACGTGACCAACAGCAGGTGAGACAAAG
TCCCCAATCTCTGACAGTCTGGGAAGGAGAGACCGCAATTCTGAACTGCAGTTATGAGGACAGCACTTTT
AACTACTTCCCATGGTACCAGCAGTTCCCTGGGGAAGGCCCTGCACTCCTGATATCCATACGTTCAGTGT
CCGATAAAAAGGAAGATGGACGATTCACAATCTTCTTCAATAAAAGGGAGAAAAAGCTCTCCTTGCACAT
CACAGACTCTCAGCCTGGAGACTCAGCTACCTACTTCTGTGCAGCAAGGGGTAACAGAATCTTCTTTGGC
GATGGGACGCAGCTGGTGGTGAAGCCCAACATCCAGAACCCAGAACCTGCTGTGTACCAGTTAAAAGATC
CTCGGTCTCAGGACAGCACCCTCTGCCTGTTCACCGACTTTGACTCCCAAATCAATGTGCCGAAAACCAT
GGAATCTGGAACGTTCATCACTGACAAAACTGTGCTGGACATGAAAGCTATGGATTCCAAGAGCAATGGG
GCCATTGCCTGGAGCAACCAGACAAGCTTCACCTGCCAAGATATCTTCAAAGAGACCAACGCCACCTACC
CCAGTTCAGACGTTCCCTGTGATGCCACGTTGACTGAGAAAAGCTTTGAAACAGATATGAACCTAAACTT
TCAAAACCTGTCAGTTATGGGACTCCGAATCCTCCTGCTGAAAGTAGCCGGATTTAACCTGCTCATGACG
CTGAGGCTGTGGTCCGGCTCCGGAGCCACGAACTTCTCTCTGTTAAAGCAAGCAGGAGACGTGGAAGAAA
ACCCCGGTCCCATGTCTAACACTGCCTTCCCTGA
