>Addgene plasmid #52112 | murine TCR OTII-2A.pMIG II | addgene partial sequence | sequence record 81947 | pCDH-rev 5'-GCATTCCTTTGGCGAGAG-3'
CCAGGTTTCCGGGCCCTCACATTGCCAAAAGACGGCAATATGGTGGAAAATAACATATAGACAAACGCAC
ACCGGCCTTATTCCAAGCGGCTTCGGCCAGTAACGTTAGGGGGGGGGCGGAATTGATCCCGCTCGAGTCA
GGAATTTTTTCTCTTGACCATGGCCATCAGCACCAGGCCACTGACCAGCACAGCATATAGGGTGGCCTTC
CCCAGTAGGATCTCATAGAGGATGGTTGCAGACAGAACCCCCTGATGATAGGATGCTGAAGTGATTCCAC
AGTCTGCTCGGCCCCAGGCCTCTGCACTGATGTTCTGTGTGACAGGTTTGGGTGAGCCCTCTGGCCACTT
GTCCTCCTCCGAAAGCCCATGGAACTGCACTTGGCAGCGGAAGTGGTTTCGAGGATTGTGCCAGAAGGTA
GCAGAGACCCTCAGGCGGCTGCTCAGGCAGTAGCTATAATTGCTCTCCTTGTAGGCCTGAGGGTCCGTGC
TGACCCCACTGTGGACCTCCTTGCCATTCACCCACCAGCTCAGCTCCACGTGGTCAGGGAAGAAGCCCCT
GGCCAAGCACACGAGGGTAGCCTTTTGTTTGTTTGCAATCTCTGCTTTTGATGGCTCAAACAAGGAGACC
TTGGGTGGAGTCACATTTCTCAGATCCTCTAGCACCGATAGTCGGGTGCCCGCACCAAAGTACAAGGTGT
TTTGACTCTCCCCCCCGAGAGAGCTGGCACAGAAGTACACGGCAGA
